Addgene plasmid #141525: TFORF0118
Purpose: Lentiviral vector for overexpressing the FOXM1 transcription factor ORF with a unique 24-bp barcode. Barcodes facilitate identification of transcription factors in pooled screens.
Depositing lab: Feng Zhang. Depositing organization: Broad Institute. Publication: A transcription factor atlas of directed differentiation. Joung J, Ma S, Tay T, Geiger-Schuller KR, Kirchgatterer PC, Verdine VK, Guo B, Arias-Garcia MA, Allen WE, Singh A, Kuksenko O, Abudayyeh OO, Gootenberg JS, Fu Z, Macrae RK, Buenrostro JD, Regev A, Zhang F. Cell. 2023 Jan 5;186(1):209-229.e26. doi: 10.1016/j.cell.2022.11.026. PubMed 36608654.
Backbone
  Vector backbone: pLX_TRC317
  Backbone manufacturer: Broad Institute Genetic Perturbation Platform
  Backbone size w/o insert (bp): 8264
  Vector type: Mammalian Expression, Lentiviral
  Selectable markers: Puromycin
Growth in bacteria
  Bacterial resistance: Ampicillin, 100 μg/mL
  Growth temperature: 37°C
  Growth strain: NEB Stable
  Copy number: High Copy
Gene/Insert
  Gene/Insert name: FOXM1
  Species: H. sapiens (human)
  Insert size (bp): 2507
  Entrez Gene: FOXM1 (a.k.a. FKHL16, FOXM1A, FOXM1B, FOXM1C, HFH-11, HFH11, HNF-3, INS-1, MPHOSPH2, MPP-2, MPP2, PIG29, TRIDENT)
  Promoter: EF1a
  Cloning method: Unknown
  Sequencing primers: 5′ GGGTGGAGACTGAAGTTAGGCCAG; 3′ CACATAGCGTAAAAGGAGCAACATAG
Terms and licenses: Academic/Nonprofit Terms; Industry Terms: Not Available to Industry
Depositor comments: NM_202002,ENST00000342628 . The transcription factor ORF portion of this plasmid was synthesized by Genewiz. Please test multiple small colonies in case of plasmid recombination. To make this collection available in a timely manner, a portion of this collection was not fully sequenced by Addgene. If an Addgene verified full plasmid sequence is not available, please contact us prior to placing an order to request the full sequence.
How to cite: TFORF0118 was a gift from Feng Zhang (Addgene plasmid # 141525 ; http://n2t.net/addgene:141525 ; RRID:Addgene_141525)
