[The description below was written by a language model from this plasmid's Addgene catalogue record and pLannotate feature annotations shown in this document.]
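Description:
TFORF0118 is a third-generation-style, self-inactivating HIV-1 lentiviral expression plasmid built on the pLX_TRC317 backbone, designed to overexpress the human transcription factor FOXM1 in mammalian cells. It is maintained in E. coli through a high-copy ColE1/pUC-type origin with ampicillin resistance (AmpR), and also carries an f1 origin plus remnants of a lac/T7/T3 cloning region. The depositor notes that the plasmid can recombine during bacterial propagation, a common issue with LTR-containing vectors.

The viral genome is transcribed from an RSV promoter fused to a truncated 5' LTR and includes the Ψ packaging signal with a gag fragment, the Rev response element for nuclear export of the full-length RNA, a cPPT/CTS element that aids nuclear import, and a ΔU3 3' LTR that inactivates LTR promoter activity after integration. An SV40 poly(A) signal follows the 3' LTR. Between the LTRs sit two expression units: an SV40 early promoter driving puromycin N-acetyltransferase for selection of transduced cells, and the strong constitutive EF-1α promoter driving the FOXM1 open reading frame, which was made synthetically and corresponds to a specific annotated transcript isoform. A WPRE downstream of the ORF enhances transcript stability and expression. The record describes a unique 24-bp barcode associated with the ORF. It is not annotated as a feature, so its exact position is not stated, though a short region annotated as a U6 promoter fragment lies between the ORF and the WPRE.

The construct belongs to a barcoded transcription factor ORF collection. The barcodes let individual factors be identified by sequencing in pooled overexpression screens, such as those studying directed differentiation.
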