Features (pLannotate 1.2.2; 31 found; start..end, strand, type, name):
      5..231     +  promoter       RSV promoter: Rous sarcoma virus enhancer/promoter
    232..412     +  LTR            5' LTR (truncated): truncated 5' long terminal repeat (LTR) from HIV-1
    459..584     +  misc_feature   HIV-1 Ψ: packaging signal of human immunodeficiency virus type 1
    568..931     +  CDS            HIV-1 gag (fragment): gag protein from human immunodeficiency virus 1; gag
   1077..1310    +  misc_feature   RRE: The Rev response element (RRE) of HIV-1 allows for Rev-dependent mRNA export from the nucleus to the cytoplasm.
   1687..1713    +  CDS            Rev (fragment): human immunodeficiency virus 1 (HIV-1) Rev protein; rev; enhances nuclear export of unspliced and incompletely spliced viral mRNAs
   1720..1743    +  promoter       SV40 promoter (fragment): SV40 early promoter
   1744..1815    +  promoter       SV40 promoter (fragment): SV40 enhancer and early promoter
   1839..1974    +  rep_origin     SV40 ori: SV40 origin of replication
   2020..2616    +  CDS            PuroR (fragment): puromycin N-acetyltransferase; pac from Streptomyces; confers resistance to puromycin
   2665..2782    +  misc_feature   cPPT/CTS: central polypurine tract and central termination sequence of HIV-1
   2847..2913    +  CDS            small t antigen (fragment): SV40 (simian virus 40) small t antigen
   2920..4098    +  promoter       EF-1α promoter: strong constitutive promoter for human elongation factor EF-1α
   4115..6517    +  CDS            FOXM1: FOXM1_HUMAN - Also known as FKHL16, HFH11, MPP2, WIN. Experimental evidence at protein level: Swiss-Prot protein existence level 1. Transcriptional factor regulating the expression of cell cycle genes essential for DNA replication and mitosis. Plays a role in the control of cell proliferation. Plays also a role in DNA breaks repair participating in the DNA damage checkpoint response. From Homo sapiens (Human).
   6533..6586    +  promoter       U6 promoter (fragment): RNA polymerase III promoter for human U6 snRNA
   6628..7216    +  misc_feature   WPRE: woodchuck hepatitis virus posttranscriptional regulatory element
   7267..7286    +  misc_feature   cPPT/CTS (fragment): central polypurine tract and central termination sequence of HIV-1
   7288..7521    +  LTR            3' LTR (ΔU3): self-inactivating 3' long terminal repeat (LTR) from HIV-1
   7599..7720    +  polyA_signal   SV40 poly(A) signal: SV40 polyadenylation signal
   7760..7895    +  rep_origin     SV40 ori: SV40 origin of replication
   7916..7934    -  promoter       T7 promoter: promoter for bacteriophage T7 RNA polymerase
   7942..8097    +  CDS            lacZα (fragment): LacZα fragment of β-galactosidase; lacZ fragment
   8102..8530    +  rep_origin     f1 ori (sequence partly withheld): f1 bacteriophage origin of replication; arrow indicates direction of (+) strand synthesis
   8583..8687    +  promoter       AmpR promoter: bla
   8688..9548    +  CDS            AmpR: β-lactamase; bla; confers resistance to ampicillin, carbenicillin, and related antibiotics
   9719..10307   +  rep_origin     ori: high-copy-number ColE1/pMB1/pBR322/pUC origin of replication
  10490..10582   +  CDS            lacI (fragment): lac repressor; lacI; The lac repressor binds to the lac operator to inhibit transcription in E. coli. This inhibition can be relieved by adding lactose or isopropyl-β-D-thiogalactopyranoside (IPTG).
  10595..10616   +  protein_bind   CAP binding site: CAP binding activates transcription in the presence of cAMP. E. coli catabolite activator protein
  10631..10661   +  promoter       lac promoter: promoter for the E. coli lac operon
  10665..10687   +  protein_bind   lac operator (fragment): The lac repressor binds to the lac operator to inhibit transcription in E. coli. This inhibition can be relieved by adding lactose or isopropyl-β-D-thiogalactopyranoside (IPTG). lac repressor encoded by lacI
  10730..10748   +  promoter       T3 promoter: promoter for bacteriophage T3 RNA polymerase
>Addgene plasmid #141525 | TFORF0118 | depositor full sequence | sequence record 276711 | Full Sequence
TTAATGTAGTCTTATGCAATACTCTTGTAGTCTTGCAACATGGTAACGATGAGTTAGCAACATGCCTTAC
AAGGAGAGAAAAAGCACCGTGCATGCCGATTGGTGGAAGTAAGGTGGTACGATCGTGCCTTATTAGGAAG
GCAACAGACGGGTCTGACATGGATTGGACGAACCACTGAATTGCCGCATTGCAGAGATATTGTATTTAAG
TGCCTAGCTCGATACATAAACGGGTCTCTCTGGTTAGACCAGATCTGAGCCTGGGAGCTCTCTGGCTAAC
TAGGGAACCCACTGCTTAAGCCTCAATAAAGCTTGCCTTGAGTGCTTCAAGTAGTGTGTGCCCGTCTGTT
GTGTGACTCTGGTAACTAGAGATCCCTCAGACCCTTTTAGTCAGTGTGGAAAATCTCTAGCAGTGGCGCC
CGAACAGGGACTTGAAAGCGAAAGGGAAACCAGAGGAGCTCTCTCGACGCAGGACTCGGCTTGCTGAAGC
GCGCACGGCAAGAGGCGAGGGGCGGCGACTGGTGAGTACGCCAAAAATTTTGACTAGCGGAGGCTAGAAG
GAGAGAGATGGGTGCGAGAGCGTCAGTATTAAGCGGGGGAGAATTAGATCGCGATGGGAAAAAATTCGGT
TAAGGCCAGGGGGAAAGAAAAAATATAAATTAAAACATATAGTATGGGCAAGCAGGGAGCTAGAACGATT
CGCAGTTAATCCTGGCCTGTTAGAAACATCAGAAGGCTGTAGACAAATACTGGGACAGCTACAACCATCC
CTTCAGACAGGATCAGAAGAACTTAGATCATTATATAATACAGTAGCAACCCTCTATTGTGTGCATCAAA
GGATAGAGATAAAAGACACCAAGGAAGCTTTAGACAAGATAGAGGAAGAGCAAAACAAAAGTAAGACCAC
CGCACAGCAAGCGGCCGCTGATCTTCAGACCTGGAGGAGGAGATATGAGGGACAATTGGAGAAGTGAATT
ATATAAATATAAAGTAGTAAAAATTGAACCATTAGGAGTAGCACCCACCAAGGCAAAGAGAAGAGTGGTG
CAGAGAGAAAAAAGAGCAGTGGGAATAGGAGCTTTGTTCCTTGGGTTCTTGGGAGCAGCAGGAAGCACTA
TGGGCGCAGCGTCAATGACGCTGACGGTACAGGCCAGACAATTATTGTCTGGTATAGTGCAGCAGCAGAA
CAATTTGCTGAGGGCTATTGAGGCGCAACAGCATCTGTTGCAACTCACAGTCTGGGGCATCAAGCAGCTC
CAGGCAAGAATCCTGGCTGTGGAAAGATACCTAAAGGATCAACAGCTCCTGGGGATTTGGGGTTGCTCTG
GAAAACTCATTTGCACCACTGCTGTGCCTTGGAATGCTAGTTGGAGTAATAAATCTCTGGAACAGATTTG
GAATCACACGACCTGGATGGAGTGGGACAGAGAAATTAACAATTACACAAGCTTAATACACTCCTTAATT
GAAGAATCGCAAAACCAGCAAGAAAAGAATGAACAAGAATTATTGGAATTAGATAAATGGGCAAGTTTGT
GGAATTGGTTTAACATAACAAATTGGCTGTGGTATATAAAATTATTCATAATGATAGTAGGAGGCTTGGT
AGGTTTAAGAATAGTTTTTGCTGTACTTTCTATAGTGAATAGAGTTAGGCAGGGATATTCACCATTATCG
TTTCAGACCCACCTCCCAACCCCGAGGGGACCCATGCATTGCATCTCAATTAGTCAGCAACCAGGTGTGG
AAAGTCCCCAGGCTCCCCAGCAGGCAGAAGTATGCAAAGCATGCGTCTCAATTAGTCAGCAACCATAGTC
CCGCCCCTAACTCCGCCCATCCCGCCCCTAACTCCGCCCAGTTCCGCCCATTCTCCGCCCCATGGCTGAC
TAATTTTTTTTATTTATGCAGAGGCCGAGGCCGCCTCGGCCTCTGAGCTATTCCAGAAGTAGTGAGGAGG
CTTTTTTGGAGGCCTAGGCTTTTGCAAAAAGCTTTCTAGAGGTACCACCGGAGCTTACCATGACCGAGTA
CAAGCCCACGGTGCGCCTCGCCACCCGCGACGACGTCCCCAGGGCCGTACGCACCCTCGCCGCCGCGTTC
GCCGACTACCCCGCCACGCGCCACACCGTCGATCCGGACCGCCACATCGAGCGGGTCACCGAGCTGCAAG
AACTCTTCCTCACGCGCGTCGGGCTCGACATCGGCAAGGTGTGGGTCGCGGACGACGGCGCCGCCGTGGC
GGTCTGGACCACGCCGGAGAGCGTCGAAGCGGGGGCGGTGTTCGCCGAGATCGGCCCGCGCATGGCCGAG
TTGAGCGGTTCCCGGCTGGCCGCGCAGCAACAGATGGAAGGCCTCCTGGCGCCGCACCGGCCCAAGGAGC
CCGCGTGGTTCCTGGCCACCGTCGGCGTCTCGCCCGACCACCAGGGCAAGGGTCTGGGCAGCGCCGTCGT
GCTCCCCGGAGTGGAGGCGGCCGAGCGCGCCGGGGTGCCCGCCTTCCTGGAGACCTCCGCGCCCCGCAAC
CTCCCCTTCTACGAGCGGCTCGGCTTCACCGTCACCGCCGACGTCGAGGTGCCCGAAGGACCGCGCACCT
GGTGCATGACCCGCAAGCCCGGTGCCAGTTAACGAATTCTAGATCTTGAGACAAATGGCAGTATTCATCC
ACAATTTTAAAAGAAAAGGGGGGATTGGGGGGTACAGTGCAGGGGAAAGAATAGTAGACATAATAGCAAC
AGACATACAAACTAAAGAATTACAAAAACAAATTACAAAAATTCAAAATTTTCGGGTTTATTACAGGGAC
AGCAGAGATCCACTTTGGCGCCGGCTCGAGGCCTGCAGGTGCAAAGATGGATAAAGTTTTAAACAGAGAG
GAATCTTTGCAGCTAATGGACCTTCTAGGTCTTGAAAGGAGTGGGAATTGGCTCCGGTGCCCGTCAGTGG
GCAGAGCGCACATCGCCCACAGTCCCCGAGAAGTTGGGGGGAGGGGTCGGCAATTGAACCGGTGCCTAGA
GAAGGTGGCGCGGGGTAAACTGGGAAAGTGATGTCGTGTACTGGCTCCGCCTTTTTCCCGAGGGTGGGGG
AGAACCGTATATAAGTGCAGTAGTCGCCGTGAACGTTCTTTTTCGCAACGGGTTTGCCGCCAGAACACAG
GTAAGTGCCGTGTGTGGTTCCCGCGGGCCTGGCCTCTTTACGGGTTATGGCCCTTGCGTGCCTTGAATTA
CTTCCACCTGGCTGCAGTACGTGATTCTTGATCCCGAGCTTCGGGTTGGAAGTGGGTGGGAGAGTTCGAG
GCCTTGCGCTTAAGGAGCCCCTTCGCCTCGTGCTTGAGTTGAGGCCTGGCCTGGGCGCTGGGGCCGCCGC
GTGCGAATCTGGTGGCACCTTCGCGCCTGTCTCGCTGCTTTCGATAAGTCTCTAGCCATTTAAAATTTTT
GATGACCTGCTGCGACGCTTTTTTTCTGGCAAGATAGTCTTGTAAATGCGGGCCAAGATCTGCACACTGG
TATTTCGGTTTTTGGGGCCGCGGGCGGCGACGGGGCCCGTGCGTCCCAGCGCACATGTTCGGCGAGGCGG
GGCCTGCGAGCGCGGCCACCGAGAATCGGACGGGGGTAGTCTCAAGCTGGCCGGCCTGCTCTGGTGCCTG
GCCTCGCGCCGCCGTGTATCGCCCCGCCCTGGGCGGCAAGGCTGGCCCGGTCGGCACCAGTTGCGTGAGC
GGAAAGATGGCCGCTTCCCGGCCCTGCTGCAGGGAGCTCAAAATGGAGGACGCGGCGCTCGGGAGAGCGG
GCGGGTGAGTCACCCACACAAAGGAAAAGGGCCTTTCCGTCCTCAGCCGTCGCTTCATGTGACTCCACGG
AGTACCGGGCGCCGTCCAGGCACCTCGATTAGTTCTCGAGCTTTTGGAGTACGTCGTCTTTAGGTTGGGG
GGAGGGGTTTTATGCGATGGAGTTTCCCCACACTGAGTGGGTGGAGACTGAAGTTAGGCCAGCTTGGCAC
TTGATGTAATTCTCCTTGGAATTTGCCCTTTTTGAGTTTGGATCTTGGTTCATTCTCAAGCCTCAGACAG
TGGTTCAAAGTTTTTTTCTTCCATTTCAGGTGTCGTGAGGCTAGCACCGCCACCATGAAAACTAGCCCCC
GTCGGCCACTGATTCTCAAAAGACGGAGGCTGCCCCTTCCTGTTCAAAATGCCCCAAGTGAAACATCAGA
GGAGGAACCTAAGAGATCCCCTGCCCAACAGGAGTCTAATCAAGCAGAGGCCTCCAAGGAAGTGGCAGAG
TCCAACTCTTGCAAGTTTCCAGCTGGGATCAAGATTATTAACCACCCCACCATGCCCAACACGCAAGTAG
TGGCCATCCCCAACAATGCTAATATTCACAGCATCATCACAGCACTGACTGCCAAGGGAAAAGAGAGTGG
CAGTAGTGGGCCCAACAAATTCATCCTCATCAGCTGTGGGGGAGCCCCAACTCAGCCTCCAGGACTCCGG
CCTCAAACCCAAACCAGCTATGATGCCAAAAGGACAGAAGTGACCCTGGAGACCTTGGGACCAAAACCTG
CAGCTAGGGATGTGAATCTTCCTAGACCACCTGGAGCCCTTTGCGAGCAGAAACGGGAGACCTGTGCAGA
TGGTGAGGCAGCAGGCTGCACTATCAACAATAGCCTATCCAACATCCAGTGGCTTCGAAAGATGAGTTCT
GATGGACTGGGCTCCCGCAGCATCAAGCAAGAGATGGAGGAAAAGGAGAATTGTCACCTGGAGCAGCGAC
AGGTTAAGGTTGAGGAGCCTTCGAGACCATCAGCGTCCTGGCAGAACTCTGTGTCTGAGCGGCCACCCTA
CTCTTACATGGCCATGATACAATTCGCCATCAACAGCACTGAGAGGAAGCGCATGACTTTGAAAGACATC
TATACGTGGATTGAGGACCACTTTCCCTACTTTAAGCACATTGCCAAGCCAGGCTGGAAGAACTCCATCC
GCCACAACCTTTCCCTGCACGACATGTTTGTCCGGGAGACGTCTGCCAATGGCAAGGTCTCCTTCTGGAC
CATTCACCCCAGTGCCAACCGCTACTTGACATTGGACCAGGTGTTTAAGCCACTGGACCCAGGGTCTCCA
CAATTGCCCGAGCACTTGGAATCACAGCAGAAACGACCGAATCCAGAGCTCCGCCGGAACATGACCATCA
AAACCGAACTCCCCCTGGGCGCACGGCGGAAGATGAAGCCACTGCTACCACGGGTCAGCTCATACCTGGT
ACCTATCCAGTTCCCGGTGAACCAGTCACTGGTGTTGCAGCCCTCGGTGAAGGTGCCATTGCCCCTGGCG
GCTTCCCTCATGAGCTCAGAGCTTGCCCGCCATAGCAAGCGAGTCCGCATTGCCCCCAAGGTTTTTGGGG
AACAGGTGGTGTTTGGTTACATGAGTAAGTTCTTTAGTGGCGATCTGCGAGATTTTGGTACACCCATCAC
CAGCTTGTTTAATTTTATCTTTCTTTGTTTATCAGTGCTGCTAGCTGAGGAGGGGATAGCTCCTCTTTCT
TCTGCAGGACCAGGGAAAGAGGAGAAACTCCTGTTTGGAGAAGGGTTTTCTCCTTTGCTTCCAGTTCAGA
CTATCAAGGAGGAAGAAATCCAGCCTGGGGAGGAAATGCCACACTTAGCGAGACCCATCAAAGTGGAGAG
CCCTCCCTTGGAAGAGTGGCCCTCCCCGGCCCCATCTTTCAAAGAGGAATCATCTCACTCCTGGGAGGAT
TCGTCCCAATCTCCCACCCCAAGACCCAAGAAGTCCTACAGTGGGCTTAGGTCCCCAACCCGGTGTGTCT
CGGAAATGCTTGTGATTCAACACAGGGAGAGGAGGGAGAGGAGCCGGTCTCGGAGAAAACAGCATCTACT
GCCTCCCTGTGTGGATGAGCCGGAGCTGCTCTTCTCAGAGGGGCCCAGTACTTCCCGCTGGGCCGCAGAG
CTCCCGTTCCCAGCAGACTCCTCTGACCCTGCCTCCCAGCTCAGCTACTCCCAGGAAGTGGGAGGACCTT
TTAAGACACCCATTAAGGAAACGCTGCCCATCTCCTCCACCCCGAGCAAATCTGTCCTCCCCAGAACCCC
TGAATCCTGGAGGCTCACGCCCCCAGCCAAAGTAGGGGGACTGGATTTCAGCCCAGTACAAACCTCCCAG
GGTGCCTCTGACCCCTTGCCTGACCCCCTGGGGCTGATGGATCTCAGCACCACTCCCTTGCAAAGTGCTC
CCCCCCTTGAATCACCGCAAAGGCTCCTCAGTTCAGAACCCTTAGACCTCATCTCCGTCCCCTTTGGCAA
CTCTTCTCCCTCAGATATAGACGTCCCCAAGCCAGGCTCCCCGGAGCCACAGGTTTCTGGCCTTGCAGCC
AATCGTTCTCTGACAGAAGGCCTGGTCCTGGACACAATGAATGACAGCCTCAGCAAGATCCTGCTGGACA
TCAGCTTTCCTGGCCTGGACGAGGACCCACTGGGCCCTGACAACATCAACTGGTCCCAGTTTATTCCTGA
GCTACAGTAGTAATGAACTAGTCCGTAACTTGAAAGTATTTCGATTTCTTGGCTTTATATATCTTGTGGA
AAGGACGAAGCACATCGGATTTACCGGAATCCACGCGTTAAGTCGACAATCAACCTCTGGATTACAAAAT
TTGTGAAAGATTGACTGGTATTCTTAACTATGTTGCTCCTTTTACGCTATGTGGATACGCTGCTTTAATG
CCTTTGTATCATGCTATTGCTTCCCGTATGGCTTTCATTTTCTCCTCCTTGTATAAATCCTGGTTGCTGT
CTCTTTATGAGGAGTTGTGGCCCGTTGTCAGGCAACGTGGCGTGGTGTGCACTGTGTTTGCTGACGCAAC
CCCCACTGGTTGGGGCATTGCCACCACCTGTCAGCTCCTTTCCGGGACTTTCGCTTTCCCCCTCCCTATT
GCCACGGCGGAACTCATCGCCGCCTGCCTTGCCCGCTGCTGGACAGGGGCTCGGCTGTTGGGCACTGACA
ATTCCGTGGTGTTGTCGGGGAAATCATCGTCCTTTCCTTGGCTGCTCGCCTGTGTTGCCACCTGGATTCT
GCGCGGGACGTCCTTCTGCTACGTCCCTTCGGCCCTCAATCCAGCGGACCTTCCTTCCCGCGGCCTGCTG
CCGGCTCTGCGGCCTCTTCCGCGTCTTCGCCTTCGCCCTCAGACGAGTCGGATCTCCCTTTGGGCCGCCT
CCCCGCGTCGACTTTAAGACCAATGACTTACAAGGCAGCTGTAGATCTTAGCCACTTTTTAAAAGAAAAG
GGGGGACTGGAAGGGCTAATTCACTCCCAACGAAGACAAGATCTGCTTTTTGCTTGTACTGGGTCTCTCT
GGTTAGACCAGATCTGAGCCTGGGAGCTCTCTGGCTAACTAGGGAACCCACTGCTTAAGCCTCAATAAAG
CTTGCCTTGAGTGCTTCAAGTAGTGTGTGCCCGTCTGTTGTGTGACTCTGGTAACTAGAGATCCCTCAGA
CCCTTTTAGTCAGTGTGGAAAATCTCTAGCAGTACGTATAGTAGTTCATGTCATCTTATTATTCAGTATT
TATAACTTGCAAAGAAATGAATATCAGAGAGTGAGAGGAACTTGTTTATTGCAGCTTATAATGGTTACAA
ATAAAGCAATAGCATCACAAATTTCACAAATAAAGCATTTTTTTCACTGCATTCTAGTTGTGGTTTGTCC
AAACTCATCAATGTATCTTATCATGTCTGGCTCTAGCTATCCCGCCCCTAACTCCGCCCATCCCGCCCCT
AACTCCGCCCAGTTCCGCCCATTCTCCGCCCCATGGCTGACTAATTTTTTTTATTTATGCAGAGGCCGAG
GCCGCCTCGGCCTCTGAGCTATTCCAGAAGTAGTGAGGAGGCTTTTTTGGAGGCCTAGGGACGTACCCAA
TTCGCCCTATAGTGAGTCGTATTACGCGCGCTCACTGGCCGTCGTTTTACAACGTCGTGACTGGGAAAAC
CCTGGCGTTACCCAACTTAATCGCCTTGCAGCACATCCCCCTTTCGCCAGCTGGCGTAATAGCGAAGAGG
CCCGCACCGATCGCCCTTCCCAACAGTTGCGCAGCCTGAATGGCGAATGGG
[124 nt withheld, positions 8102-8225]
C
[91 nt withheld, positions 8227-8317]
A
[49 nt withheld, positions 8319-8367]
CCTTTGACGTTGGAGTCCACGTTCTTT
[37 nt withheld, positions 8395-8431]
ACCCTATCTCGGTCTATTCTTTTGATTTATAAGGGATTTTGCCGATTTCGGCCTATTGGTTAAAAAATGA
GCTGATTTAACAAAAATTTAACGCGAATTTTAACAAAATATTAACGCTTACAATTTAGGTGGCACTTTTC
GGGGAAATGTGCGCGGAACCCCTATTTGTTTATTTTTCTAAATACATTCAAATATGTATCCGCTCATGAG
ACAATAACCCTGATAAATGCTTCAATAATATTGAAAAAGGAAGAGTATGAGTATTCAACATTTCCGTGTC
GCCCTTATTCCCTTTTTTGCGGCATTTTGCCTTCCTGTTTTTGCTCACCCAGAAACGCTGGTGAAAGTAA
AAGATGCTGAAGATCAGTTGGGTGCACGAGTGGGTTACATCGAACTGGATCTCAACAGCGGTAAGATCCT
TGAGAGTTTTCGCCCCGAAGAACGTTTTCCAATGATGAGCACTTTTAAAGTTCTGCTATGTGGCGCGGTA
TTATCCCGTATTGACGCCGGGCAAGAGCAACTCGGTCGCCGCATACACTATTCTCAGAATGACTTGGTTG
AGTACTCACCAGTCACAGAAAAGCATCTTACGGATGGCATGACAGTAAGAGAATTATGCAGTGCTGCCAT
AACCATGAGTGATAACACTGCGGCCAACTTACTTCTGACAACGATCGGAGGACCGAAGGAGCTAACCGCT
TTTTTGCACAACATGGGGGATCATGTAACTCGCCTTGATCGTTGGGAACCGGAGCTGAATGAAGCCATAC
CAAACGACGAGCGTGACACCACGATGCCTGTAGCAATGGCAACAACGTTGCGCAAACTATTAACTGGCGA
ACTACTTACTCTAGCTTCCCGGCAACAATTAATAGACTGGATGGAGGCGGATAAAGTTGCAGGACCACTT
CTGCGCTCGGCCCTTCCGGCTGGCTGGTTTATTGCTGATAAATCTGGAGCCGGTGAGCGTGGGTCTCGCG
GTATCATTGCAGCACTGGGGCCAGATGGTAAGCCCTCCCGTATCGTAGTTATCTACACGACGGGGAGTCA
GGCAACTATGGATGAACGAAATAGACAGATCGCTGAGATAGGTGCCTCACTGATTAAGCATTGGTAACTG
TCAGACCAAGTTTACTCATATATACTTTAGATTGATTTAAAACTTCATTTTTAATTTAAAAGGATCTAGG
TGAAGATCCTTTTTGATAATCTCATGACCAAAATCCCTTAACGTGAGTTTTCGTTCCACTGAGCGTCAGA
CCCCGTAGAAAAGATCAAAGGATCTTCTTGAGATCCTTTTTTTCTGCGCGTAATCTGCTGCTTGCAAACA
AAAAAACCACCGCTACCAGCGGTGGTTTGTTTGCCGGATCAAGAGCTACCAACTCTTTTTCCGAAGGTAA
CTGGCTTCAGCAGAGCGCAGATACCAAATACTGTTCTTCTAGTGTAGCCGTAGTTAGGCCACCACTTCAA
GAACTCTGTAGCACCGCCTACATACCTCGCTCTGCTAATCCTGTTACCAGTGGCTGCTGCCAGTGGCGAT
AAGTCGTGTCTTACCGGGTTGGACTCAAGACGATAGTTACCGGATAAGGCGCAGCGGTCGGGCTGAACGG
GGGGTTCGTGCACACAGCCCAGCTTGGAGCGAACGACCTACACCGAACTGAGATACCTACAGCGTGAGCT
ATGAGAAAGCGCCACGCTTCCCGAAGGGAGAAAGGCGGACAGGTATCCGGTAAGCGGCAGGGTCGGAACA
GGAGAGCGCACGAGGGAGCTTCCAGGGGGAAACGCCTGGTATCTTTATAGTCCTGTCGGGTTTCGCCACC
TCTGACTTGAGCGTCGATTTTTGTGATGCTCGTCAGGGGGGCGGAGCCTATGGAAAAACGCCAGCAACGC
GGCCTTTTTACGGTTCCTGGCCTTTTGCTGGCCTTTTGCTCACATGTTCTTTCCTGCGTTATCCCCTGAT
TCTGTGGATAACCGTATTACCGCCTTTGAGTGAGCTGATACCGCTCGCCGCAGCCGAACGACCGAGCGCA
GCGAGTCAGTGAGCGAGGAAGCGGAAGAGCGCCCAATACGCAAACCGCCTCTCCCCGCGCGTTGGCCGAT
TCATTAATGCAGCTGGCACGACAGGTTTCCCGACTGGAAAGCGGGCAGTGAGCGCAACGCAATTAATGTG
AGTTAGCTCACTCATTAGGCACCCCAGGCTTTACACTTTATGCTTCCGGCTCGTATGTTGTGTGGAATTG
TGAGCGGATAACAATTTCACACAGGAAACAGCTATGACCATGATTACGCCAAGCGCGCAATTAACCCTCA
CTAAAGGGAACAAAAGCTGGAGCTGCAAGC
