>Addgene plasmid #141525 | TFORF0118 | depositor partial sequence | sequence record 276712 | Insert
ACCGCCACCATGAAAACTAGCCCCCGTCGGCCACTGATTCTCAAAAGACGGAGGCTGCCCCTTCCTGTTC
AAAATGCCCCAAGTGAAACATCAGAGGAGGAACCTAAGAGATCCCCTGCCCAACAGGAGTCTAATCAAGC
AGAGGCCTCCAAGGAAGTGGCAGAGTCCAACTCTTGCAAGTTTCCAGCTGGGATCAAGATTATTAACCAC
CCCACCATGCCCAACACGCAAGTAGTGGCCATCCCCAACAATGCTAATATTCACAGCATCATCACAGCAC
TGACTGCCAAGGGAAAAGAGAGTGGCAGTAGTGGGCCCAACAAATTCATCCTCATCAGCTGTGGGGGAGC
CCCAACTCAGCCTCCAGGACTCCGGCCTCAAACCCAAACCAGCTATGATGCCAAAAGGACAGAAGTGACC
CTGGAGACCTTGGGACCAAAACCTGCAGCTAGGGATGTGAATCTTCCTAGACCACCTGGAGCCCTTTGCG
AGCAGAAACGGGAGACCTGTGCAGATGGTGAGGCAGCAGGCTGCACTATCAACAATAGCCTATCCAACAT
CCAGTGGCTTCGAAAGATGAGTTCTGATGGACTGGGCTCCCGCAGCATCAAGCAAGAGATGGAGGAAAAG
GAGAATTGTCACCTGGAGCAGCGACAGGTTAAGGTTGAGGAGCCTTCGAGACCATCAGCGTCCTGGCAGA
ACTCTGTGTCTGAGCGGCCACCCTACTCTTACATGGCCATGATACAATTCGCCATCAACAGCACTGAGAG
GAAGCGCATGACTTTGAAAGACATCTATACGTGGATTGAGGACCACTTTCCCTACTTTAAGCACATTGCC
AAGCCAGGCTGGAAGAACTCCATCCGCCACAACCTTTCCCTGCACGACATGTTTGTCCGGGAGACGTCTG
CCAATGGCAAGGTCTCCTTCTGGACCATTCACCCCAGTGCCAACCGCTACTTGACATTGGACCAGGTGTT
TAAGCCACTGGACCCAGGGTCTCCACAATTGCCCGAGCACTTGGAATCACAGCAGAAACGACCGAATCCA
GAGCTCCGCCGGAACATGACCATCAAAACCGAACTCCCCCTGGGCGCACGGCGGAAGATGAAGCCACTGC
TACCACGGGTCAGCTCATACCTGGTACCTATCCAGTTCCCGGTGAACCAGTCACTGGTGTTGCAGCCCTC
GGTGAAGGTGCCATTGCCCCTGGCGGCTTCCCTCATGAGCTCAGAGCTTGCCCGCCATAGCAAGCGAGTC
CGCATTGCCCCCAAGGTTTTTGGGGAACAGGTGGTGTTTGGTTACATGAGTAAGTTCTTTAGTGGCGATC
TGCGAGATTTTGGTACACCCATCACCAGCTTGTTTAATTTTATCTTTCTTTGTTTATCAGTGCTGCTAGC
TGAGGAGGGGATAGCTCCTCTTTCTTCTGCAGGACCAGGGAAAGAGGAGAAACTCCTGTTTGGAGAAGGG
TTTTCTCCTTTGCTTCCAGTTCAGACTATCAAGGAGGAAGAAATCCAGCCTGGGGAGGAAATGCCACACT
TAGCGAGACCCATCAAAGTGGAGAGCCCTCCCTTGGAAGAGTGGCCCTCCCCGGCCCCATCTTTCAAAGA
GGAATCATCTCACTCCTGGGAGGATTCGTCCCAATCTCCCACCCCAAGACCCAAGAAGTCCTACAGTGGG
CTTAGGTCCCCAACCCGGTGTGTCTCGGAAATGCTTGTGATTCAACACAGGGAGAGGAGGGAGAGGAGCC
GGTCTCGGAGAAAACAGCATCTACTGCCTCCCTGTGTGGATGAGCCGGAGCTGCTCTTCTCAGAGGGGCC
CAGTACTTCCCGCTGGGCCGCAGAGCTCCCGTTCCCAGCAGACTCCTCTGACCCTGCCTCCCAGCTCAGC
TACTCCCAGGAAGTGGGAGGACCTTTTAAGACACCCATTAAGGAAACGCTGCCCATCTCCTCCACCCCGA
GCAAATCTGTCCTCCCCAGAACCCCTGAATCCTGGAGGCTCACGCCCCCAGCCAAAGTAGGGGGACTGGA
TTTCAGCCCAGTACAAACCTCCCAGGGTGCCTCTGACCCCTTGCCTGACCCCCTGGGGCTGATGGATCTC
AGCACCACTCCCTTGCAAAGTGCTCCCCCCCTTGAATCACCGCAAAGGCTCCTCAGTTCAGAACCCTTAG
ACCTCATCTCCGTCCCCTTTGGCAACTCTTCTCCCTCAGATATAGACGTCCCCAAGCCAGGCTCCCCGGA
GCCACAGGTTTCTGGCCTTGCAGCCAATCGTTCTCTGACAGAAGGCCTGGTCCTGGACACAATGAATGAC
AGCCTCAGCAAGATCCTGCTGGACATCAGCTTTCCTGGCCTGGACGAGGACCCACTGGGCCCTGACAACA
TCAACTGGTCCCAGTTTATTCCTGAGCTACAGTAGTAATGAACTAGTCCGTAACTTGAAAGTATTTCGAT
TTCTTGGCTTTATATATCTTGTGGAAAGGACGAAGCACATCGGATTTACCGGAATCC
