>Addgene plasmid #141525 | TFORF0118 | depositor partial sequence | sequence record 276713 | Barcode
AGCACATCGGATTTACCGGAATCC
