>Addgene plasmid #141525 | TFORF0118 | addgene partial sequence | sequence record 319933 | WPRE-R 5'-CATAGCGTAAAAGGAGCAACA-3'
TACTCCCAGGAAGTGGGAGGACCTTTTAAGACACCCATTAAGGAAACGCTGCCCATCTCCTCCACCCCGA
GCAAATCTGTCCTCCCCAGAACCCCTGAATCCTGGAGGCTCACGCCCCCAGCCAAAGTAGGGGGACTGGA
TTTCAGCCCAGTACAAACCTCCCAGGGTGCCTCTGACCCCTTGCCTGACCCCCTGGGGCTGATGGATCTC
AGCACCACTCCCTTGCAAAGTGCTCCCCCCCTTGAATCACCGCAAAGGCTCCTCAGTTCAGAACCCTTAG
ACCTCATCTCCGTCCCCTTTGGCAACTCTTCTCCCTCAGATATAGACGTCCCCAAGCCAGGCTCCCCGGA
GCCACAGGTTTCTGGCCTTGCAGCCAATCGTTCTCTGACAGAAGGCCTGGTCCTGGACACAATGAATGAC
AGCCTCAGCAAGATCCTGCTGGACATCAGCTTTCCTGGCCTGGACGAGGACCCACTGGGCCCTGACAACA
TCAACTGGTCCCAGTTTATTCCTGAGCTACAGTAGTAATGAACTAGTCCGTAACTTGAAAGTATTTCGAT
TTCTTGGCTTTATATATCTTGTGGAAAGGACGAAGCACATCGGATTTACCGGAATCCACGCGTTAAGTCG
ACAATCAACCTCTGGATTACAAAAT
